Addgene plasmid #131156: pcDNA-Flag-Trib1
Purpose: Mammalian expression of flag-tagged mouse TRIB1
Depositing lab: Karen Keeshan & Warren Pear. Depositing organization: University of Pennsylvania. Publication: Differential ability of Tribbles family members to promote degradation of C/EBPalpha and induce acute myelogenous leukemia. Dedhia PH, Keeshan K, Uljon S, Xu L, Vega ME, Shestova O, Zaks-Zilberman M, Romany C, Blacklow SC, Pear WS. Blood. 2010 Aug 26;116(8):1321-8. doi: 10.1182/blood-2009-07-229450. Epub 2010 Apr 21. PubMed 20410507.
Backbone
  Vector backbone: pcDNA3
  Vector type: Mammalian Expression
Growth in bacteria
  Bacterial resistance: Ampicillin, 100 μg/mL
  Growth temperature: 37°C
  Growth strain: DH5alpha
  Copy number: High Copy
Gene/Insert
  Gene/Insert name: Trib1
  Species: M. musculus (mouse)
  Entrez Gene: Trib1 (a.k.a. A530090O15Rik, TRB-1, Trb, Trb1)
  Promoter: CMV
  Tag / fusion protein: Flag (N terminal on insert)
  Cloning method: Restriction Enzyme; 5′ cloning site BamHI (unknown if destroyed); 3′ cloning site NotI (unknown if destroyed)
Terms and licenses: Academic/Nonprofit Terms; Industry Terms: Not Available to Industry
How to cite: pcDNA-Flag-Trib1 was a gift from Karen Keeshan & Warren Pear (Addgene plasmid # 131156 ; http://n2t.net/addgene:131156 ; RRID:Addgene_131156)
