[The description below was written by a language model from this plasmid's Addgene catalogue record and pLannotate feature annotations shown in this document.]
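Description:
pcDNA-Flag-Trib1 is a mammalian expression plasmid of about 6.6 kb, built on the pcDNA3 backbone, that drives production of mouse TRIB1 (Tribbles homolog 1) carrying an N-terminal Flag epitope. The Trib1 coding sequence was inserted between the BamHI and NotI sites of the polylinker. It lies downstream of the human cytomegalovirus immediate early enhancer and promoter and upstream of the bovine growth hormone polyadenylation signal, an arrangement that gives strong constitutive transcription in transfected mammalian cells. The annotation software labels the short tag just upstream of Trib1 as a fragment of 3xFLAG, and its length is consistent with the single Flag epitope recorded in the catalogue entry. T7 and SP6 phage promoters flank the insert, as is standard for this backbone, and can serve for in vitro transcription or as sequencing primer sites. The small HIV-1 LTR, ble, lacI and bom fragments in the feature table are probably partial sequence matches to backbone sequence rather than functional elements.

In E. coli the plasmid is maintained at high copy number through a ColE1/pUC-type origin and is selected with ampicillin via the β-lactamase gene. An f1 origin is also present and allows single-stranded DNA production. For mammalian cells, a second cassette places the neomycin phosphotransferase gene under the SV40 enhancer and early promoter with an SV40 polyadenylation signal, which permits G418 selection of stable transfectants. The Flag tag allows detection or immunoprecipitation of TRIB1. The associated publication compared the ability of Tribbles family members to promote C/EBPα degradation and induce acute myelogenous leukemia.
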