Features (pLannotate 1.2.2; 22 found; start..end, strand, type, name):
      1..380     +  enhancer       CMV enhancer: human cytomegalovirus immediate early enhancer
    381..584     +  promoter       CMV promoter: human cytomegalovirus (CMV) immediate early promoter
    580..613     +  LTR            5' LTR (truncated) (fragment): truncated 5' long terminal repeat (LTR) from HIV-1
    629..647     +  promoter       T7 promoter: promoter for bacteriophage T7 RNA polymerase
    681..701     +  CDS            3xFLAG (fragment): three tandem FLAG® epitope tags
    706..1821    +  CDS            Trib1: TRIB1_MOUSE - Also known as Trb1 From Mus musculus (Mouse).
   1882..1900    -  promoter       SP6 promoter: promoter for bacteriophage SP6 RNA polymerase
   1926..2150    +  polyA_signal   bGH poly(A) signal: bovine growth hormone polyadenylation signal
   2154..2175    +  promoter       SV40 promoter (fragment): SV40 enhancer and early promoter
   2196..2624    +  rep_origin     f1 ori (sequence partly withheld): f1 bacteriophage origin of replication; arrow indicates direction of (+) strand synthesis
   2638..2967    +  promoter       SV40 promoter: SV40 enhancer and early promoter
   3034..3825    +  CDS            neo: KKA2_KLEPN - Also known as kan, nptII. Experimental evidence at protein level: Swiss-Prot protein existence level 1. Resistance to kanamycin, neomycin, paromomycin, ribostamycin, butirosin and gentamicin B. From Klebsiella pneumoniae.
   3849..4007    +  CDS            ble (fragment): BLE_KLEPN - Experimental evidence at protein level: Swiss-Prot protein existence level 1. Binding protein with a strong affinity to the bleomycin family of antibiotics. Binds to CL990; an antimitotic-antibiotic compound. From Klebsiella pneumoniae.
   4002..4123    +  polyA_signal   SV40 poly(A) signal: SV40 polyadenylation signal
   4196..4212    -  protein_bind   lac operator: The lac repressor binds to the lac operator to inhibit transcription in E. coli. This inhibition can be relieved by adding lactose or isopropyl-β-D-thiogalactopyranoside (IPTG). lac repressor encoded by lacI
   4220..4250    -  promoter       lac promoter: promoter for the E. coli lac operon
   4265..4286    -  protein_bind   CAP binding site: CAP binding activates transcription in the presence of cAMP. E. coli catabolite activator protein
   4299..4391    -  CDS            lacI (fragment): lac repressor; lacI; The lac repressor binds to the lac operator to inhibit transcription in E. coli. This inhibition can be relieved by adding lactose or isopropyl-β-D-thiogalactopyranoside (IPTG).
   4574..5162    -  rep_origin     ori: high-copy-number ColE1/pMB1/pBR322/pUC origin of replication
   5333..6193    -  CDS            AmpR: β-lactamase; bla; confers resistance to ampicillin, carbenicillin, and related antibiotics
   6194..6298    -  promoter       AmpR promoter: bla
   6357..6409    -  misc_feature   bom (fragment): basis of mobility region from pBR322
>Addgene plasmid #131156 | pcDNA-Flag-Trib1 | addgene full sequence | sequence record 255652 | Addgene NGS Result
GACATTGATTATTGACTAGTTATTAATAGTAATCAATTACGGGGTCATTAGTTCATAGCCCATATATGGA
GTTCCGCGTTACATAACTTACGGTAAATGGCCCGCCTGGCTGACCGCCCAACGACCCCCGCCCATTGACG
TCAATAATGACGTATGTTCCCATAGTAACGCCAATAGGGACTTTCCATTGACGTCAATGGGTGGAGTATT
TACGGTAAACTGCCCACTTGGCAGTACATCAAGTGTATCATATGCCAAGTACGCCCCCTATTGACGTCAA
TGACGGTAAATGGCCCGCCTGGCATTATGCCCAGTACATGACCTTATGGGACTTTCCTACTTGGCAGTAC
ATCTACGTATTAGTCATCGCTATTACCATGGTGATGCGGTTTTGGCAGTACATCAATGGGCGTGGATAGC
GGTTTGACTCACGGGGATTTCCAAGTCTCCACCCCATTGACGTCAATGGGAGTTTGTTTTGGCACCAAAA
TCAACGGGACTTTCCAAAATGTCGTAACAACTCCGCCCCATTGACGCAAATGGGCGGTAGGCGTGTACGG
TGGGAGGTCTATATAAGCAGAGCTCTCTGGCTAACTAGAGAACCCACTGCTTACTGGCTTATCGAAATTA
ATACGACTCACTATAGGGAGACCCAAGCTTGGTACCGAGCTCGGATCCATGGACTACAAAGACGATGACG
ACAAGATGCGGGTCGGTCCCGTGCGTTTTGCCCTGAGCGGCGCCTCGCAGCCCCGCGGTCCGGGTCTACT
GTTTCCGGCTGCCCGGGGAACCCCGGCCAAACGCCTGCTGGACACGGACGACGCGGGGGCAGTGGCGGCC
AAGTGTCCGCGCCTCTCTGAGTGCTCGAGTCCCCCCGACTACCTCAGTCCCCCTGGCTCGCCCTGCAGCC
CTCAGCCTCCGCCCTCCACGCAGGGGACCGGCGGCAGCTGTGTGAGCTCACCCGGGCCCAGCCGAATCGC
CGACTACCTGCTGCTACCCCTAGCTGAGCGCGAGCATGTGTCCCGGGCACTGTGCATCCACACCGGCCGC
GAGCTGCGCTGCAAGGAATTCCCCATTAAACACTACCAGGACAAAATCAGGCCTTACATCCAGCTGCCGT
CCCATAGCAACATCACTGGCATTGTGGAGGTGCTCCTTGGTGAGAGCAAGGCCTACGTCTTCTTCGAGAA
GGACTTTGGAGACATGCACTCCTATGTGCGGAGCCGAAAACGGCTTCGGGAAGAGGAGGCCGCTCGGCTC
TTCAAGCAGATTGTTTCCGCCGTCGCCCACTGCCACCAGTCGGCCATCGTGCTGGGGGACCTGAAGCTCA
GGAAGTTCGTCTTCTCCACCGAGGAGAGAACCCAGCTTAGACTGGAAAGCCTGGAAGATACTCACATCAT
TAAGGGTGAAGATGATGCGCTGTCAGATAAACATGGCTGCCCAGCCTACGTGAGCCCCGAGATCCTCAAC
ACTACTGGGACCTACTCTGGAAAGGCGGCGGACGTCTGGAGCCTCGGGGTGATGCTCTATACGCTTTTGG
TCGGACGATACCCCTTTCATGACTCAGATCCGAGTGCCCTTTTTTCCAAAATCCGCCGTGGACAGTTCTG
CATTCCTGAGCACGTCTCCCCCAAAGCCAGGTGCCTCATCCGAAGCCTCCTAAGACGAGAACCTTCTGAG
AGACTCACAGCTCCTCAGATCTTACTCCATCCCTGGTTCGAGTATGTCTTGGAACCGGGCTATGTTGACT
CAGAAATAGGAACTTCAGACCAGATTGTTCCTGAGTACCAGGAGGACAGTGACATAAGTTCCTTCTTCTG
CTAGGTTAACGCATCACTAGTGAATTCGCGGCCGCTCGAGCATGCATCTAGAGGGCCCTATTCTATAGTG
TCACCTAAATGCTAGAGCTCGCTGATCAGCCTCGACTGTGCCTTCTAGTTGCCAGCCATCTGTTGTTTGC
CCCTCCCCCGTGCCTTCCTTGACCCTGGAAGGTGCCACTCCCACTGTCCTTTCCTAATAAAATGAGGAAA
TTGCATCGCATTGTCTGAGTAGGTGTCATTCTATTCTGGGGGGTGGGGTGGGGCAGGACAGCAAGGGGGA
GGATTGGGAAGACAATAGCAGGCATGCTGGGGATGCGGTGGGCTCTATGGCTTCTGAGGCGGAAAGAACC
AGCTGGGGCTCTAGGGGGTATCCCC
[124 nt withheld, positions 2196-2319]
C
[91 nt withheld, positions 2321-2411]
A
[49 nt withheld, positions 2413-2461]
CCTTTGACGTTGGAGTCCACGTTCTTT
[37 nt withheld, positions 2489-2525]
ACCCTATCTCGGTCTATTCTTTTGATTTATAAGGGATTTTGCCGATTTCGGCCTATTGGTTAAAAAATGA
GCTGATTTAACAAAAATTTAACGCGAATTAATTCTGTGGAATGTGTGTCAGTTAGGGTGTGGAAAGTCCC
CAGGCTCCCCAGCAGGCAGAAGTATGCAAAGCATGCATCTCAATTAGTCAGCAACCAGGTGTGGAAAGTC
CCCAGGCTCCCCAGCAGGCAGAAGTATGCAAAGCATGCATCTCAATTAGTCAGCAACCATAGTCCCGCCC
CTAACTCCGCCCATCCCGCCCCTAACTCCGCCCAGTTCCGCCCATTCTCCGCCCCATGGCTGACTAATTT
TTTTTATTTATGCAGAGGCCGAGGCCGCCTCTGCCTCTGAGCTATTCCAGAAGTAGTGAGGAGGCTTTTT
TGGAGGCCTAGGCTTTTGCAAAAAGCTCCCGGGAGCTTGTATATCCATTTTCGGATCTGATCAAGAGACA
GGATGAGGATCGTTTCGCATGATTGAACAAGATGGATTGCACGCAGGTTCTCCGGCCGCTTGGGTGGAGA
GGCTATTCGGCTATGACTGGGCACAACAGACAATCGGCTGCTCTGATGCCGCCGTGTTCCGGCTGTCAGC
GCAGGGGCGCCCGGTTCTTTTTGTCAAGACCGACCTGTCCGGTGCCCTGAATGAACTGCAGGACGAGGCA
GCGCGGCTATCGTGGCTGGCCACGACGGGCGTTCCTTGCGCAGCTGTGCTCGACGTTGTCACTGAAGCGG
GAAGGGACTGGCTGCTATTGGGCGAAGTGCCGGGGCAGGATCTCCTGTCATCTCACCTTGCTCCTGCCGA
GAAAGTATCCATCATGGCTGATGCAATGCGGCGGCTGCATACGCTTGATCCGGCTACCTGCCCATTCGAC
CACCAAGCGAAACATCGCATCGAGCGAGCACGTACTCGGATGGAAGCCGGTCTTGTCGATCAGGATGATC
TGGACGAAGAGCATCAGGGGCTCGCGCCAGCCGAACTGTTCGCCAGGCTCAAGGCGCGCATGCCCGACGG
CGAGGATCTCGTCGTGACCCATGGCGATGCCTGCTTGCCGAATATCATGGTGGAAAATGGCCGCTTTTCT
GGATTCATCGACTGTGGCCGGCTGGGTGTGGCGGACCGCTATCAGGACATAGCGTTGGCTACCCGTGATA
TTGCTGAAGAGCTTGGCGGCGAATGGGCTGACCGCTTCCTCGTGCTTTACGGTATCGCCGCTCCCGATTC
GCAGCGCATCGCCTTCTATCGCCTTCTTGACGAGTTCTTCTGAGCGGGACTCTGGGGTTCGAAATGACCG
ACCAAGCGACGCCCAACCTGCCATCACGAGATTTCGATTCCACCGCCGCCTTCTATGAAAGGTTGGGCTT
CGGAATCGTTTTCCGGGACGCCGGCTGGATGATCCTCCAGCGCGGGGATCTCATGCTGGAGTTCTTCGCC
CACCCCAACTTGTTTATTGCAGCTTATAATGGTTACAAATAAAGCAATAGCATCACAAATTTCACAAATA
AAGCATTTTTTTCACTGCATTCTAGTTGTGGTTTGTCCAAACTCATCAATGTATCTTATCATGTCTGTAT
ACCGTCGACCTCTAGCTAGAGCTTGGCGTAATCATGGTCATAGCTGTTTCCTGTGTGAAATTGTTATCCG
CTCACAATTCCACACAACATACGAGCCGGAAGCATAAAGTGTAAAGCCTGGGGTGCCTAATGAGTGAGCT
AACTCACATTAATTGCGTTGCGCTCACTGCCCGCTTTCCAGTCGGGAAACCTGTCGTGCCAGCTGCATTA
ATGAATCGGCCAACGCGCGGGGAGAGGCGGTTTGCGTATTGGGCGCTCTTCCGCTTCCTCGCTCACTGAC
TCGCTGCGCTCGGTCGTTCGGCTGCGGCGAGCGGTATCAGCTCACTCAAAGGCGGTAATACGGTTATCCA
CAGAATCAGGGGATAACGCAGGAAAGAACATGTGAGCAAAAGGCCAGCAAAAGGCCAGGAACCGTAAAAA
GGCCGCGTTGCTGGCGTTTTTCCATAGGCTCCGCCCCCCTGACGAGCATCACAAAAATCGACGCTCAAGT
CAGAGGTGGCGAAACCCGACAGGACTATAAAGATACCAGGCGTTTCCCCCTGGAAGCTCCCTCGTGCGCT
CTCCTGTTCCGACCCTGCCGCTTACCGGATACCTGTCCGCCTTTCTCCCTTCGGGAAGCGTGGCGCTTTC
TCATAGCTCACGCTGTAGGTATCTCAGTTCGGTGTAGGTCGTTCGCTCCAAGCTGGGCTGTGTGCACGAA
CCCCCCGTTCAGCCCGACCGCTGCGCCTTATCCGGTAACTATCGTCTTGAGTCCAACCCGGTAAGACACG
ACTTATCGCCACTGGCAGCAGCCACTGGTAACAGGATTAGCAGAGCGAGGTATGTAGGCGGTGCTACAGA
GTTCTTGAAGTGGTGGCCTAACTACGGCTACACTAGAAGAACAGTATTTGGTATCTGCGCTCTGCTGAAG
CCAGTTACCTTCGGAAAAAGAGTTGGTAGCTCTTGATCCGGCAAACAAACCACCGCTGGTAGCGGTGGTT
TTTTTGTTTGCAAGCAGCAGATTACGCGCAGAAAAAAAGGATCTCAAGAAGATCCTTTGATCTTTTCTAC
GGGGTCTGACGCTCAGTGGAACGAAAACTCACGTTAAGGGATTTTGGTCATGAGATTATCAAAAAGGATC
TTCACCTAGATCCTTTTAAATTAAAAATGAAGTTTTAAATCAATCTAAAGTATATATGAGTAAACTTGGT
CTGACAGTTACCAATGCTTAATCAGTGAGGCACCTATCTCAGCGATCTGTCTATTTCGTTCATCCATAGT
TGCCTGACTCCCCGTCGTGTAGATAACTACGATACGGGAGGGCTTACCATCTGGCCCCAGTGCTGCAATG
ATACCGCGAGACCCACGCTCACCGGCTCCAGATTTATCAGCAATAAACCAGCCAGCCGGAAGGGCCGAGC
GCAGAAGTGGTCCTGCAACTTTATCCGCCTCCATCCAGTCTATTAATTGTTGCCGGGAAGCTAGAGTAAG
TAGTTCGCCAGTTAATAGTTTGCGCAACGTTGTTGCCATTGCTACAGGCATCGTGGTGTCACGCTCGTCG
TTTGGTATGGCTTCATTCAGCTCCGGTTCCCAACGATCAAGGCGAGTTACATGATCCCCCATGTTGTGCA
AAAAAGCGGTTAGCTCCTTCGGTCCTCCGATCGTTGTCAGAAGTAAGTTGGCCGCAGTGTTATCACTCAT
GGTTATGGCAGCACTGCATAATTCTCTTACTGTCATGCCATCCGTAAGATGCTTTTCTGTGACTGGTGAG
TACTCAACCAAGTCATTCTGAGAATAGTGTATGCGGCGACCGAGTTGCTCTTGCCCGGCGTCAATACGGG
ATAATACCGCGCCACATAGCAGAACTTTAAAAGTGCTCATCATTGGAAAACGTTCTTCGGGGCGAAAACT
CTCAAGGATCTTACCGCTGTTGAGATCCAGTTCGATGTAACCCACTCGTGCACCCAACTGATCTTCAGCA
TCTTTTACTTTCACCAGCGTTTCTGGGTGAGCAAAAACAGGAAGGCAAAATGCCGCAAAAAAGGGAATAA
GGGCGACACGGAAATGTTGAATACTCATACTCTTCCTTTTTCAATATTATTGAAGCATTTATCAGGGTTA
TTGTCTCATGAGCGGATACATATTTGAATGTATTTAGAAAAATAAACAAATAGGGGTTCCGCGCACATTT
CCCCGAAAAGTGCCACCTGACGTCGACGGATCGGGAGATCTCCCGATCCCCTATGGTGCACTCTCAGTAC
AATCTGCTCTGATGCCGCATAGTTAAGCCAGTATCTGCTCCCTGCTTGTGTGTTGGAGGTCGCTGAGTAG
TGCGCGAGCAAAATTTAAGCTACAACAAGGCAAGGCTTGACCGACAATTGCATGAAGAATCTGCTTAGGG
TTAGGCGTTTTGCGCTGCTTCGCGATGTACGGGCCAGATATACGCGTT
